Addgene plasmid #100922: pDRF'- AmTryoshka1;3-LS-F138I
Purpose: Yeast expression of fluorescent sensor reporting the activity of ammonium transceptors. Contains a stable reference LSSmOrange nested within the reporting superfolder cpEGFP.
Depositing lab: Wolf Frommer. Depositing organization: Carnegie Institution for Science. Publication: Ratiometric Matryoshka biosensors from a nested cassette of green- and orange-emitting fluorescent proteins. Ast C, Foret J, Oltrogge LM, De Michele R, Kleist TJ, Ho CH, Frommer WB. Nat Commun. 2017 Sep 5;8(1):431. doi: 10.1038/s41467-017-00400-2. PubMed 28874729.
Backbone
  Vector backbone: pDRf1
  Backbone size w/o insert (bp): 6939
  Total vector size (bp): 9869
  Vector type: Yeast Expression
  Selectable markers: URA3
Growth in bacteria
  Bacterial resistance: Ampicillin, 100 μg/mL
  Growth temperature: 37°C
  Growth strain: DH5alpha
  Copy number: High Copy
Gene/Insert
  Gene/Insert name: AmTryoshka1;3-LS-F138I (alt name: AmTryoshka-LS-FN-F138I)
  Species: A. thaliana (mustard weed)
  Insert size (bp): 2935
  Mutation: F138I
  Entrez Gene: AMT1;3 (a.k.a. AT3G24300, AMMONIUM TRANSPORTER 1;3, ATAMT1;3, ammonium transporter 1;3)
  Promoter: PMA
  Cloning method: Gateway Cloning
  Sequencing primers: 5′ AACAATCGTTAATAATTAATTAATTGG; 3′ GAAGTGTCAACAACGTATCTACC
Terms and licenses: Academic/Nonprofit Terms; Industry Terms: Not Available to Industry
How to cite: pDRF'- AmTryoshka1;3-LS-F138I was a gift from Wolf Frommer (Addgene plasmid # 100922 ; http://n2t.net/addgene:100922 ; RRID:Addgene_100922)
