[The description below was written by a language model from this plasmid's Addgene catalogue record and pLannotate feature annotations shown in this document.]
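Description:
pDRF'-AmTryoshka1;3-LS-F138I is a yeast expression plasmid built on the pDRf1 backbone (about 9.9 kb in total) that produces a genetically encoded fluorescent sensor for ammonium transceptor activity. It is an E. coli–yeast shuttle vector. A high-copy ColE1/pUC-type origin and an ampicillin resistance gene support propagation in bacteria. The 2μ origin and the URA3 auxotrophic marker maintain it as an episome in uracil-requiring Saccharomyces cerevisiae, and URA3 is also counterselectable with 5-FOA. An f1 origin and remnants of lac and pBluescript cloning sequences are also present.

The roughly 2.9 kb insert was introduced by Gateway cloning and is flanked by attB1 and attB2 sites. It is expressed from the PMA promoter named in the record and terminated by the ADH1 terminator. The promoter is not annotated as such in the feature table, although the yeast genomic fragments detected just upstream of attB1 probably correspond to it. The coding sequence is Arabidopsis thaliana AMT1;3 carrying the F138I mutation. The annotation software labels its two halves as fragments of a homologous tomato ammonium transporter. Between these halves sits a nested "Matryoshka" fluorescent cassette: two GFP-derived segments representing the circularly permuted superfolder EGFP, with a complete LSSmOrange placed between them. The cpEGFP acts as the reporting fluorophore, while the large-Stokes-shift LSSmOrange provides a stable reference signal. Together they allow a ratiometric readout of transporter activity from a single polypeptide. The record does not state the functional consequence of the F138I substitution. The plasmid is intended for expressing the sensor in yeast to monitor ammonium transceptor activity.
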