Features (pLannotate 1.2.2; 29 found; start..end, strand, type, name):
      1..699     +  CDS            AMT1-2 (fragment): AMT12_SOLLC - Experimental evidence at transcript level: Swiss-Prot protein existence level 2. Ammonium transporter probably involved in ammonium uptake from the soil. From Solanum lycopersicum (Tomato) (Lycopersicon esculentum).
    706..972     +  CDS            moxGFP (fragment): moxGFP is a basic (constitutively fluorescent) green fluorescent protein published in 2015, derived from Aequorea victoria. It is reported to be a rapidly-maturing monomer.
    982..1689    +  CDS            LSSmOrange: LSSmOrange is a basic (constitutively fluorescent) long stokes shift fluorescent protein published in 2012, derived from Discosoma sp.. It has moderate acid sensitivity.
   1702..2136    +  CDS            (3-F)Tyr-EGFP (fragment): (3-F)Tyr-EGFP is a basic (constitutively fluorescent) green fluorescent protein published in 2004, derived from Aequorea victoria.
   2140..2892    +  CDS            AMT1-2 (fragment): AMT12_SOLLC - Experimental evidence at transcript level: Swiss-Prot protein existence level 2. Ammonium transporter probably involved in ammonium uptake from the soil. From Solanum lycopersicum (Tomato) (Lycopersicon esculentum).
   2933..2957    -  protein_bind   attB2: mutant version of attB; recombination site for the Gateway® BP reaction BP Clonase™
   2985..3011    +  misc_feature   MCS (fragment): pBluescript multiple cloning site
   3020..3038    -  promoter       T7 promoter: promoter for bacteriophage T7 RNA polymerase
   3039..3182    +  CDS            ADH1 (fragment): ADH1_YEAST - Also known as ADC1. Experimental evidence at protein level: Swiss-Prot protein existence level 1. This isozyme preferentially catalyzes the conversion of primary unbranched alcohols to their corresponding aldehydes. Also shows activity toward secondary alcohols. From Saccharomyces cerevisiae (strain ATCC 204508 / S288c) (Baker's yeast).
   3186..3373    +  terminator     ADH1 terminator: S. cerevisiae ADH1; transcription terminator for the S. cerevisiae alcohol dehydrogenase 1 (ADH1) gene
   3381..3538    +  CDS            lacZα (fragment): LacZα fragment of β-galactosidase; lacZ fragment
   3544..3595    -  misc_feature   bom (fragment): basis of mobility region from pBR322
   3600..3683    +  CDS            RAF1 (fragment): RAF_YEAST - Experimental evidence at transcript level: Swiss-Prot protein existence level 2. Antagonizes transcriptional repression of recombinase FLP by REP1-REP2. May play a role in plasmid partitioning. From Saccharomyces cerevisiae (strain ATCC 204508 / S288c) (Baker's yeast).
   3837..5183    -  rep_origin     2μ ori: yeast 2μ plasmid origin of replication
   5188..5204    -  promoter       tet promoter (fragment): E. coli promoter for tetracycline efflux protein gene
   5294..6097    -  CDS            URA3: orotidine-5'-phosphate decarboxylase, required for uracil biosynthesis; S. cerevisiae URA3; yeast auxotrophic marker, counterselectable with 5-fluoroorotic acid (5-FOA)
   6098..6313    -  promoter       URA3 promoter: S. cerevisiae URA3
   6424..6528    +  promoter       AmpR promoter: bla
   6529..7389    +  CDS            AmpR: β-lactamase; bla; confers resistance to ampicillin, carbenicillin, and related antibiotics
   7560..8148    +  rep_origin     ori: high-copy-number ColE1/pMB1/pBR322/pUC origin of replication
   8331..8423    +  CDS            lacI (fragment): lac repressor; lacI; The lac repressor binds to the lac operator to inhibit transcription in E. coli. This inhibition can be relieved by adding lactose or isopropyl-β-D-thiogalactopyranoside (IPTG).
   8436..8457    +  protein_bind   CAP binding site: CAP binding activates transcription in the presence of cAMP. E. coli catabolite activator protein
   8472..8502    +  promoter       lac promoter: promoter for the E. coli lac operon
   8510..8526    +  protein_bind   lac operator: The lac repressor binds to the lac operator to inhibit transcription in E. coli. This inhibition can be relieved by adding lactose or isopropyl-β-D-thiogalactopyranoside (IPTG). lac repressor encoded by lacI
   8607..9035    -  rep_origin     f1 ori (sequence partly withheld): f1 bacteriophage origin of replication; arrow indicates direction of (+) strand synthesis
   9046..9300    -  CDS            BRP1 (fragment): BRP1_YEAST - Protein predicted: Swiss-Prot protein existence level 4. From Saccharomyces cerevisiae (strain ATCC 204508 / S288c) (Baker's yeast).
   9402..9418    -  promoter       ARG4 promoter (fragment): S. cerevisiae ARG4
   9523..9606    +  CDS            YG007_YEAST: Protein predicted: Swiss-Prot protein existence level 4. From Saccharomyces cerevisiae (strain ATCC 204508 / S288c) (Baker's yeast).
   9843..9867    +  protein_bind   attB1: mutant version of attB; recombination site for the Gateway® BP reaction BP Clonase™
>Addgene plasmid #100922 | pDRF'- AmTryoshka1;3-LS-F138I | addgene full sequence | sequence record 193743 | Addgene NGS Result
ATGTCAGGAGCAATAACATGCTCTGCGGCCGATCTCGCCACCCTACTTGGCCCCAACGCCACGGCGGCGG
CCGACTACATTTGCGGCCAATTAGGCACCGTTAACAACAAGTTCACCGATGCAGCCTTCGCCATAGACAA
CACCTACCTCCTCTTCTCTGCCTACCTTGTCTTCGCCATGCAGCTCGGCTTCGCTATGCTTTGTGCTGGT
TCTGTTAGAGCCAAGAATACGATGAACATCATGCTTACCAATGTCCTTGACGCTGCAGCCGGAGGACTCT
TCTACTATCTCTTTGGTTACGCCTTTGCCTTTGGAGGATCCTCCGAAGGGTTCATTGGAAGACACAACTT
TGCTCTTAGAGACTTTCCGACTCCCACAGCTGATTACTCTTTCTTCCTCTACCAATGGGCGATCGCAATC
GCGGCCGCTGGAATCACAAGTGGTTCGATCGCAGAGAGGACTCAGTTCGTGGCTTACTTGATATACTCTT
CTTTCTTAACCGGATTTGTTTACCCGGTTGTCTCTCACTGGTTTTGGTCCCCGGATGGATGGGCCAGTCC
CTTTCGTTCAGCGGATGATCGTTTGTTTAGCACCGGAGCCATTGACTTTGCTGGCTCCGGTGTTGTTCAC
ATGGTTGGTGGCATAGCAGGTTTATGGGGTGCTCTTATTGAAGGTCCTCGTCGTGGTCGGTTCGAGAAAT
TGTCCAACGTGTATATTACCGCGGATAAACAGAAAAACGGCATTAAAGCGAACTTTACCGTGCGCCATAA
CGTGGAAGATGGCAGCGTGCAGCTGGCGGATCATTATCAGCAGAACACCCCGATTGGCGATGGCCCGGTG
CTGCTGCCGGATAACCATTATCTGAGCACCCAGACCAAGCTGAGCAAAGATCCGAACGAAAAACGCGATC
ACATGGTGCTGCTGGAATTTGTGACCGCAGCGGGCATTACACACGGCATGGATGAACTGTATGGCGGCAC
CATGGTGAGCAAGGGCGAGGAGAATAACATGGCCATCATCAAGGAGTTCATGCGCTTCAAGGTGCGCATG
GAGGGCTCCGTGAACGGCCACGAGTTCGAGATCGAGGGCGAGGGCGAGGGCCGCCCCTACGAGGGCTTTC
AGACCGTTAAGCTGAAGGTGACCAAGGGTGGCCCCCTGCCCTTCGCCTGGGACATCTTGTCCCCTCAGTT
CACCTACGGCTCCAAGGCCTACGTGAAGCACCCCGCCGACATCCCCGACTACCTCAAGCTGTCCTTCCCC
GAGGGCTTCAAGTGGGAGCGCGTGATGAACTTCGAGGACGGCGGCGTGGTGACCGTGACTCAGGACTCCT
CCCTGCAGGACGGCGAGTTCATCTACAAGGTGAAGCTGCGCGGCACCAACTTCCCCTCCGACGGCCCCGT
AATGCAGAAGAAGACCATGGGCATGGAGGCCTCCTCCGAGCGGATGTACCCCGAGGACGGCGCCCTGAAG
GGCGAGGACAAGCTCAGGCTGAAGCTGAAGGACGGCGGCCACTACACCTCCGAGGTCAAGACCACCTACA
AGGCCAAGAAGCCCGTGCAGTTGCCCGGCGCCTACATCGTCGACATCAAGTTGGACATCACCTCCCACAA
CGAGGACTACACCATCGTGGAACAGTACGAACGCGCCGAGGGCCGCCACTCCACCGGCGGCATGGACGAG
CTGTACAAGGGCGGCAGCGCGAGCCAGGGCGAAGAACTGTTTACCGGCGTGGTGCCGATTCTGGTGGAAC
TGGATGGCGATGTGAACGGCCATAAATTTAGCGTGCGCGGCGAAGGCGAAGGCGATGCGACCATTGGCAA
ACTGACCCTGAAATTTATTTCCACCACCGGCAAACTACCGGTGCCGTGGCCGACCCTGGTGACCACCTTA
ACCTATGGCGTGCAGTGCTTTAGCCGCTATCCGGATCATATGAAACGCCATGATTTTTTTAAAAGCGCGA
TGCCGGAAGGCTATGTGCAGGAACGCACCATTAGCTTTAAAGATGATGGCAAATATAAAACCCGCGCGGT
GGTGAAATTTGAAGGCGATACCCTGGTGAACCGCATTGAACTGAAAGGCACCGATTTTAAAGAAGATGGC
AACATTCTGGGGCATAAACTGGAATATAACTTTAATGGTGGTCGCGCTATTGCTCTGCGCGGCCACTCTG
CCTCGCTAGTAGTCTTAGGAACCTTCCTCCTATGGTTTGGATGGTATGGTTTCAACCCCGGTTCCTTCAC
TAAGATACTCGTTCCGTATAATTCTGGTTCCAACTACGGCCAATGGAGCGGAATCGGCCGTACAGCGGTT
AACACCACACTCTCAGGATGCACAGCAGCTCTAACCACACTCTTTGGTAAACGTCTCCTATCAGGCCACT
GGAACGTAACGGACGTTTGCAACGGGTTACTCGGTGGGTTTGCGGCCATAACCGCAGGTTGCTCCGTCGT
AGAGCCATGGGCAGCGATTGTGTGCGGCTTCATGGCTTCTGTCGTCCTTATCGGATGCAACAAGCTCGCG
GAGCTTGTACAATATGATGATCCACTCGAGGCAGCCCAACTACATGGAGGGTGTGGCGCGTGGGGGTTGA
TATTCGTAGGATTGTTTGCCAAAGAGAAGTATCTAAACGAGGTTTATGGCGCCACCCCGGGAAGGCCATA
TGGACTATTTATGGGCGGAGGAGGGAAGCTGTTGGGAGCACAATTGGTTCAAATACTTGTGATTGTAGGA
TGGGTTAGTGCCACAATGGGAACACTCTTCTTCATCCTCAAAAGGCTCAATCTGCTTAGGATCTCGGAGC
AGCATGAAATGCAAGGGATGGATATGACACGTCACGGTGGCTTTGCTTATATCTACCATGATAATGATGA
TGAGTCTCATAGAGTGGATCCTGGATCTCCTTTCCCTCGATCAGCTACTCCTCCTCGCGTTGACCCAGCT
TTCTTGTACAAAGTGGTGTAGTTAATTCATGATGGCCGCTGCAGGTCGACCTCGAGGGGGGGCCCGGTAC
CCAATTCGCCCTATAGTGAGTCGTATTACGCGCGGATCCAGCTTTGGACTTCTTCGCCAGAGGTTTGGTC
AAGTCTCCAATCAAGGTTGTCGGCTTGTCTACCTTGCCAGAAATTTACGAAAAGATGGAAAAGGGTCAAA
TCGTTGGTAGATACGTTGTTGACACTTCTAAATAAGCGAATTTCTTATGATTTATGATTTTTATTATTAA
ATAAGTTATAAAAAAAATAAGTGTATACAAATTTTAAAGTGACTCTTAGGTTTTAAAACGAAAATTCTTA
TTCTTGAGTAACTCTTTCCTGTAGGTCAGGTTGCTTTCTCAGGTATAGCATGAGGTCGCTCTTATTGACC
ACACCTCTACCGGCATGCCAATTCACTGGCCGTCGTTTTACAACGTCGTGACTGGGAAAACCCTGGCGTT
ACCCAACTTAATCGCCTTGCAGCACATCCCCCTTTCGCCAGCTGGCGTAATAGCGAAGAGGCCCGCACCG
ATCGCCCTTCCCAACAGTTGCGCAGCCTGAATGGCGAATGGCGCCTGATGCGGTATTTTCTCCTTACGCA
TCTGTGCGGTATTTCACACCGCATAATCGGATCGTACTTGTTACCCATCATTGAATTTTGAACATCCGAA
CCTGGGAGTTTTCCCTGAAACAGATAGTATATTTGAACCTGTATAATAATATATAGTCTAGCGCTTTACG
GAAGACAATGTATGTATTTCGGTTCCTGGAGAAACTATTGCATCTATTGCATAGGTAATCTTGCACGTCG
CATCCCCGGTTCATTTTCTGCGTTTCCATCTTGCACTTCAATAGCATATCTTTGTTAACGAAGCATCTGT
GCTTCATTTTGTAGAACAAAAATGCAACGCGAGAGCGCTAATTTTTCAAACAAAGAATCTGAGCTGCATT
TTTACAGAACAGAAATGCAACGCGAAAGCGCTATTTTACCAACGAAGAATCTGTGCTTCATTTTTGTAAA
ACAAAAATGCAACGCGAGAGCGCTAATTTTTCAAACAAAGAATCTGAGCTGCATTTTTACAGAACAGAAA
TGCAACGCGAGAGCGCTATTTTACCAACAAAGAATCTATACTTCTTTTTTGTTCTACAAAAATGCATCCC
GAGAGCGCTATTTTTCTAACAAAGCATCTTAGATTACTTTTTTTCTCCTTTGTGCGCTCTATAATGCAGT
CTCTTGATAACTTTTTGCACTGTAGGTCCGTTAAGGTTAGAAGAAGGCTACTTTGGTGTCTATTTTCTCT
TCCATAAAAAAAGCCTGACTCCACTTCCCGCGTTTACTGATTACTAGCGAAGCTGCGGGTGCATTTTTTC
AAGATAAAGGCATCCCCGATTATATTCTATACCGATGTGGATTGCGCATACTTTGTGAACAGAAAGTGAT
AGCGTTGATGATTCTTCATTGGTCAGAAAATTATGAACGGTTTCTTCTATTTTGTCTCTATATACTACGT
ATAGGAAATGTTTACATTTTCGTATTGTTTTCGATTCACTCTATGAATAGTTCTTACTACAATTTTTTTG
TCTAAAGAGTAATACTAGAGATAAACATAAAAAATGTAGAGGTCGAGTTTAGATGCAAGTTCAAGGAGCG
AAAGGTGGATGGGTAGGTTATATAGGGATATAGCACAGAGATATATAGCAAAGAGATACTTTTGAGCAAT
GTTTGTGGAAGCGGTATTCGCAATATTTTAGTAGCTCGTTACAGTCCGGTGCGTTTTTGGTTTTTTGAAA
GTGCGTCTTCAGAGCGCTTTTGGTTTTCAAAAGCGCTCTGAAGTTCCTATACTTTCTAGCTAGAGAATAG
GAACTTCGGAATAGGAACTTCAAAGCGTTTCCGAAAACGAGCGCTTCCGAAAATGCAACGCGAGCTGCGC
ACATACAGCTCACTGTTCACGTCGCACCTATATCTGCGTGTTGCCTGTATATATATATACATGAGAAGAA
CGGCATAGTGCGTGTTTATGCTTAAATGCGTACTTATATGCGTCTATTTATGTAGGATGAAAGGTAGTCT
AGTACCTCCTGTGATATTATCCCATTCCATGCGGGGTATCGTATGCTTCCTTCAGCACTACCCTTTAGCT
GTTCTATATGCTGCCACTCCTCAATTGGATTAGTCTCATCCTTCAATGCTATCATTTCCTTTGATATTGG
ATCGATCCGATGATAAGCTGTCAAACATGAGAATTGGGTAATAACTGATATAATTAAATTGAAGCTCTAA
TTTGTGAGTTTAGTATACATGCATTTACTTATAATACAGTTTTTTAGTTTTGCTGGCCGCATCTTCTCAA
ATATGCTTCCCAGCCTGCTTTTCTGTAACGTTCACCCTCTACCTTAGCATCCCTTCCCTTTGCAAATAGT
CCTCTTCCAACAATAATAATGTCAGATCCTGTAGAGACCACATCATCCACGGTTCTATACTGTTGACCCA
ATGCGTCTCCCTTGTCATCTAAACCCACACCGGGTGTCATAATCAACCAATCGTAACCTTCATCTCTTCC
ACCCATGTCTCTTTGAGCAATAAAGCCGATAACAAAATCTTTGTCGCTCTTCGCAATGTCAACAGTACCC
TTAGTATATTCTCCAGTAGATAGGGAGCCCTTGCATGACAATTCTGCTAACATCAAAAGGCCTCTAGGTT
CCTTTGTTACTTCTTCTGCCGCCTGCTTCAAACCGCTAACAATACCTGGGCCCACCACACCGTGTGCATT
CGTAATGTCTGCCCATTCTGCTATTCTGTATACACCCGCAGAGTACTGCAATTTGACTGTATTACCAATG
TCAGCAAATTTTCTGTCTTCGAAGAGTAAAAAATTGTACTTGGCGGATAATGCCTTTAGCGGCTTAACTG
TGCCCTCCATGGAAAAATCAGTCAAGATATCCACATGTGTTTTTAGTAAACAAATTTTGGGACCTAATGC
TTCAACTAACTCCAGTAATTCCTTGGTGGTACGAACATCCAATGAAGCACACAAGTTTGTTTGCTTTTCG
TGCATGATATTAAATAGCTTGGCAGCAACAGGACTAGGATGAGTAGCAGCACGTTCCTTATATGTAGCTT
TCGACATGATTTATCTTCGTTTCCTGCATGTTTTTGTTCTGTGCAGTTGGGTTAAGAATACTGGGCAATT
TCATGTTTCTTCAACACTACATATGCGTATATATACCAATCTAAGTCTGTGCTCCTTCCTTCGTTCTTCC
TTCTGTTCGGAGATTACCGAATCAAAAAAATTTCAAGGAAACCGAAATCAAAAAAAAGAATAAAAAAAAA
ATGATGAATTGAAAAGCTAATTCTTGAAGACGAAAGGGCCTCGTGATACGCCTATTTTTATAGGTTAATG
TCATGATAATAATGGTTTCTTAGACGTCAGGTGGCACTTTTCGGGGAAATGTGCGCGGAACCCCTATTTG
TTTATTTTTCTAAATACATTCAAATATGTATCCGCTCATGAGACAATAACCCTGATAAATGCTTCAATAA
TATTGAAAAAGGAAGAGTATGAGTATTCAACATTTCCGTGTCGCCCTTATTCCCTTTTTTGCGGCATTTT
GCCTTCCTGTTTTTGCTCACCCAGAAACGCTGGTGAAAGTAAAAGATGCTGAAGATCAGTTGGGTGCACG
AGTGGGTTACATCGAACTGGATCTCAACAGCGGTAAGATCCTTGAGAGTTTTCGCCCCGAAGAACGTTTT
CCAATGATGAGCACTTTTAAAGTTCTGCTATGTGGCGCGGTATTATCCCGTATTGACGCCGGGCAAGAGC
AACTCGGTCGCCGCATACACTATTCTCAGAATGACTTGGTTGAGTACTCACCAGTCACAGAAAAGCATCT
TACGGATGGCATGACAGTAAGAGAATTATGCAGTGCTGCCATAACCATGAGTGATAACACTGCGGCCAAC
TTACTTCTGACAACGATCGGAGGACCGAAGGAGCTAACCGCTTTTTTGCACAACATGGGGGATCATGTAA
CTCGCCTTGATCGTTGGGAACCGGAGCTGAATGAAGCCATACCAAACGACGAGCGTGACACCACGATGCC
TGTAGCAATGGCAACAACGTTGCGCAAACTATTAACTGGCGAACTACTTACTCTAGCTTCCCGGCAACAA
TTAATAGACTGGATGGAGGCGGATAAAGTTGCAGGACCACTTCTGCGCTCGGCCCTTCCGGCTGGCTGGT
TTATTGCTGATAAATCTGGAGCCGGTGAGCGTGGGTCTCGCGGTATCATTGCAGCACTGGGGCCAGATGG
TAAGCCCTCCCGTATCGTAGTTATCTACACGACGGGGAGTCAGGCAACTATGGATGAACGAAATAGACAG
ATCGCTGAGATAGGTGCCTCACTGATTAAGCATTGGTAACTGTCAGACCAAGTTTACTCATATATACTTT
AGATTGATTTAAAACTTCATTTTTAATTTAAAAGGATCTAGGTGAAGATCCTTTTTGATAATCTCATGAC
CAAAATCCCTTAACGTGAGTTTTCGTTCCACTGAGCGTCAGACCCCGTAGAAAAGATCAAAGGATCTTCT
TGAGATCCTTTTTTTCTGCGCGTAATCTGCTGCTTGCAAACAAAAAAACCACCGCTACCAGCGGTGGTTT
GTTTGCCGGATCAAGAGCTACCAACTCTTTTTCCGAAGGTAACTGGCTTCAGCAGAGCGCAGATACCAAA
TACTGTTCTTCTAGTGTAGCCGTAGTTAGGCCACCACTTCAAGAACTCTGTAGCACCGCCTACATACCTC
GCTCTGCTAATCCTGTTACCAGTGGCTGCTGCCAGTGGCGATAAGTCGTGTCTTACCGGGTTGGACTCAA
GACGATAGTTACCGGATAAGGCGCAGCGGTCGGGCTGAACGGGGGGTTCGTGCACACAGCCCAGCTTGGA
GCGAACGACCTACACCGAACTGAGATACCTACAGCGTGAGCTATGAGAAAGCGCCACGCTTCCCGAAGGG
AGAAAGGCGGACAGGTATCCGGTAAGCGGCAGGGTCGGAACAGGAGAGCGCACGAGGGAGCTTCCAGGGG
GAAACGCCTGGTATCTTTATAGTCCTGTCGGGTTTCGCCACCTCTGACTTGAGCGTCGATTTTTGTGATG
CTCGTCAGGGGGGCGGAGCCTATGGAAAAACGCCAGCAACGCGGCCTTTTTACGGTTCCTGGCCTTTTGC
TGGCCTTTTGCTCACATGTTCTTTCCTGCGTTATCCCCTGATTCTGTGGATAACCGTATTACCGCCTTTG
AGTGAGCTGATACCGCTCGCCGCAGCCGAACGACCGAGCGCAGCGAGTCAGTGAGCGAGGAAGCGGAAGA
GCGCCCAATACGCAAACCGCCTCTCCCCGCGCGTTGGCCGATTCATTAATGCAGCTGGCACGACAGGTTT
CCCGACTGGAAAGCGGGCAGTGAGCGCAACGCAATTAATGTGAGTTAGCTCACTCATTAGGCACCCCAGG
CTTTACACTTTATGCTTCCGGCTCGTATGTTGTGTGGAATTGTGAGCGGATAACAATTTCACACAGGAAA
CAGCTATGACCATGATTACGCCAAGCTTACCGCATCAGGAAATTGTAAGCGTTAATATTTTGTTAAAATT
CGCGTTAAATTTTTGTTAAATCAGCTCATTTTTTAACCAATAGGCCGAAATCGGCAAAATCCCTTATAAA
TCAAAAGAATAGACCGAGATAGGGT
[37 nt withheld, positions 8706-8742]
AAAGAACGTGGACTCCAACGTCAAAGG
[49 nt withheld, positions 8770-8818]
T
[91 nt withheld, positions 8820-8910]
G
[124 nt withheld, positions 8912-9035]
CCATTCGCCAAGCTTCCTGAAACGGAGAAACATAAACAGGCATTGCTGGGATCACCCATACATCACTCTG
TTTTGCCTGACCTTTTCCGGTAATTTGAAAACAAACCCGGTCTCGAAGCGGAGATCCGGCGATAATTACC
GCAGAAATAAACCCATACACGAGACGTAGAACCAGCCGCACATGGCCGGAGAAACTCCTGCGAGAATTTC
GTAAACTCGCGCGCATTGCATCTGTATTTCCTAATGCGGCACTTCCAGGCCTCGATCGAGACCGTTTATC
CATTGCTTTTTTGTTGTCTTTTTCCCTCGTTCACAGAAAGTCTGAAGAAGCTATAGTAGAACTATGAGCT
TTTTTTGTTTCTGTTTTCCTTTTTTTTTTTTTTACCTCTGTGGAAATTGTTACTCTCACACTCTTTAGTT
CGTTTGTTTGTTTTGTTTATTCCAATTATGACCGGTGACGAAACGTGGTCGATGGTGGGTACCGCTTATG
CTCCCCTCCATTAGTTTCGATTATATAAAAAGGCCAAATATTGTATTATTTTCAAATGTCCTATCATTAT
CGTCTAACATCTAATTTCTCTTAAATTTTTTCTCTTTCTTTCCTATAACACCAATAGTGAAAATCTTTTT
TTCTTCTATATCTACAAAAACTTTTTTTTTCTATCAACCTCGTTGATAAATTTTTTCTTTAACAATCGTT
AATAATTAATTAATTGGAAAATAACCATTTTTTCTCTCTTTTATACACACATTCAAAAGAAAGAAAAAAA
ATATACCCCAGCCTCGACTAGTGAATTCGCGGCCATCACAAGTTTGTACAAAAAAGCAGGCTTT
